Addgene plasmid #44752: PRS415-Gal1pr-Mag1-sctetR
Depositing lab: Narendra Maheshri. Depositing organization: Massachusetts Institute of Technology. Publication: Harnessing mutagenic homologous recombination for targeted mutagenesis in vivo by TaGTEAM. Finney-Manchester SP, Maheshri N. Nucleic Acids Res. 2013 Mar 7. 10.1093/nar/gkt150 PubMed 23470991.
Backbone
  Vector backbone: PRS415
  Backbone size w/o insert (bp): 5500
  Total vector size (bp): 8698
  Modifications to backbone: removed NgoMIV-KpnI fragment by blunt end ligation
  Vector type: Yeast Expression
  Selectable markers: LEU2
Growth in bacteria
  Bacterial resistance: Ampicillin, 100 μg/mL
  Growth temperature: 37°C
  Growth strain: Top10
  Copy number: High Copy
Gene/Insert
  Gene/Insert name: MAG1-sctetR
  Species: S. cerevisiae (budding yeast)
  Insert size (bp): 2232
  Promoter: Gal1pr
  Cloning method: Restriction Enzyme; 5′ cloning site SpeI (not destroyed); 3′ cloning site None (destroyed during cloning)
  Sequencing primers: 5′ CTCTATACTTTAACGTCAAGGAG; 3′ GAATGTAAGCGTGACATAAC
Resource information
  A portion of this plasmid was derived from a plasmid made by: Leona Samson Professor, Department of Biological Engineering Massachusetts Institute of Technology
Terms and licenses: Academic/Nonprofit Terms; Industry Terms: Not Available to Industry
Depositor comments: Please note that Addgene's sequencing results identified a few nucleotide differences when compared to the full plasmid sequence provided by the depositing laboratory. According to the depositing lab, these differences are not a concern for the function of the plasmid.
How to cite: PRS415-Gal1pr-Mag1-sctetR was a gift from Narendra Maheshri (Addgene plasmid # 44752 ; http://n2t.net/addgene:44752 ; RRID:Addgene_44752)
