[The description below was written by a language model from this plasmid's Addgene catalogue record and pLannotate feature annotations shown in this document.]
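Description:
PRS415-Gal1pr-Mag1-sctetR is a yeast expression plasmid of about 8.7 kb built on the pRS415 shuttle backbone, from which the depositor removed an NgoMIV–KpnI fragment by blunt-end ligation. In Saccharomyces cerevisiae it is maintained as a centromeric plasmid through a CEN6/ARS element, which generally gives low, stable copy number, and it is selected by leucine prototrophy using the LEU2 gene under its own promoter. In E. coli it replicates from a high-copy ColE1/pUC-type origin and carries the β-lactamase gene for ampicillin selection. Residual backbone elements include a truncated M13/f1 phage origin, a T3 promoter and lac promoter/operator remnants. Several small fragment annotations (bom, rop, lacI, NFS1) appear to be incidental backbone or LEU2-flanking sequence.

The payload is a galactose-inducible fusion gene. The GAL1,10 promoter, which is regulated by Gal4, drives the yeast MAG1 coding sequence, encoding the 3-methyladenine DNA glycosylase that excises alkylated bases. MAG1 is followed shortly downstream by a TetR coding sequence and a second TetR-like segment that the annotation software labelled as an rtTA3 fragment. This tandem arrangement fits the "sctetR" in the name, presumably a single-chain TetR in which two repressor units are joined in one polypeptide, although the record does not define the term. Fusing the glycosylase to a tetO-binding domain would tether its DNA-damaging activity near tet operator sites. The associated publication title describes TaGTEAM, a method that harnesses mutagenic homologous recombination for targeted mutagenesis in vivo. The repository noted a few nucleotide differences from the depositor's sequence, which the depositing lab considers functionally unimportant.
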