Features (pLannotate 1.2.2; 21 found; start..end, strand, type, name):
    137..187     +  misc_feature   bom (fragment): basis of mobility region from pBR322
    200..301     +  CDS            NFS1 (fragment): NFS1_YEAST - Also known as SPL1 From Saccharomyces cerevisiae (strain ATCC 204508 / S288c) (Baker's yeast).
    663..1757    -  CDS            LEU2: 3-isopropylmalate dehydrogenase, required for leucine biosynthesis; S. cerevisiae LEU2; yeast auxotrophic marker
   1770..2174    -  promoter       LEU2 promoter: S. cerevisiae LEU2
   2314..2391    -  CDS            YO192_YEAST (fragment): Experimental evidence at protein level: Swiss-Prot protein existence level 1. From Saccharomyces cerevisiae (strain ATCC 204508 / S288c) (Baker's yeast).
   2421..2473    +  misc_feature   bom (fragment): basis of mobility region from pBR322
   2474..2799    -  rep_origin     M13 ori (fragment) (sequence partly withheld): M13 bacteriophage origin of replication; arrow indicates direction of (+) strand synthesis
   2805..3454    +  promoter       GAL1,10 promoter: GAL1 and GAL10 genes of S. cerevisiae; divergent inducible promoter, regulated by Gal4
   3473..4360    +  CDS            MAG1: MAG_YEAST - Also known as MAG. Experimental evidence at protein level: Swiss-Prot protein existence level 1. Hydrolysis of the deoxyribose N-glycosidic bond to excise 3- methyladenine or 7-methyladenine from the damaged DNA polymer formed by alkylation lesions. From Saccharomyces cerevisiae (strain ATCC 204508 / S288c) (Baker's yeast).
   4385..4999    +  CDS            TetR: tetracycline repressor TetR; tetR from transposon Tn10; TetR binds to the tetracycline operator tetO to inhibit transcription. This inhibition can be relieved by adding tetracycline or doxycycline.
   5090..5699    +  CDS            rtTA3 (fragment): reverse tetracycline transactivator 3 activates expression from Tet-responsive promoters in the presence of doxycycline
   5924..5942    -  promoter       T3 promoter: promoter for bacteriophage T3 RNA polymerase
   5987..6003    -  protein_bind   lac operator: The lac repressor binds to the lac operator to inhibit transcription in E. coli. This inhibition can be relieved by adding lactose or isopropyl-β-D-thiogalactopyranoside (IPTG). lac repressor encoded by lacI
   6011..6041    -  promoter       lac promoter: promoter for the E. coli lac operon
   6056..6077    -  protein_bind   CAP binding site: CAP binding activates transcription in the presence of cAMP. E. coli catabolite activator protein
   6090..6182    -  CDS            lacI (fragment): lac repressor; lacI; The lac repressor binds to the lac operator to inhibit transcription in E. coli. This inhibition can be relieved by adding lactose or isopropyl-β-D-thiogalactopyranoside (IPTG).
   6365..6953    -  rep_origin     ori: high-copy-number ColE1/pMB1/pBR322/pUC origin of replication
   7124..7984    -  CDS            AmpR: β-lactamase; bla; confers resistance to ampicillin, carbenicillin, and related antibiotics
   7985..8089    -  promoter       AmpR promoter: bla
   8126..8629    +  misc_feature   CEN/ARS: S. cerevisiae CEN6 centromere fused to an autonomously replicating sequence
   8698..35      +  CDS            rop (fragment) (across the origin): Rop protein, which maintains plasmids at low copy number; rop
>Addgene plasmid #44752 | PRS415-Gal1pr-Mag1-sctetR | depositor full sequence | sequence record 64793 | PRS415-Gal1pr-Mag1-sctetR sequence 8698 bps
TCGCGCGTTTCGGTGATGACGGTGAAAACCTCTGACACATGCAGCTCCCGGAGACGGTCACAGCTTGTCT
GTAAGCGGATGCCGGGAGCAGACAAGCCCGTCAGGGCGCGTCAGCGGGTGTTGGCGGGTGTCGGGGCTGG
CTTAACTATGCGGCATCAGAGCAGATTGTACTGAGAGTGCACCATATCGACTACGTCGTAAGGCCGTTTC
TGACAGAGTAAAATTCTTGAGGGAACTTTCACCATTATGGGAAATGGTTCAAGAAGGTATTGACTTAAAC
TCCATCAAATGGTCAGGTCATTGAGTGTTTTTTATTTGTTGTATTTTTTTTTTTTTAGAGAAAATCCTCC
AATATCAAATTAGGAATCGTAGTTTCATGATTTTCTGTTACACCTAACTTTTTGTGTGGTGCCCTCCTCC
TTGTCAATATTAATGTTAAAGTGCAATTCTTTTTCCTTATCACGTTGAGCCATTAGTATCAATTTGCTTA
CCTGTATTCCTTTACTATCCTCCTTTTTCTCCTTCTTGATAAATGTATGTAGATTGCGTATATAGTTTCG
TCTACCCTATGAACATATTCCATTTTGTAATTTCGTGTCGTTTCTATTATGAATTTCATTTATAAAGTTT
ATGTACAAATATCATAAAAAAAGAGAATCTTTTTAAGCAAGGATTTTCTTAACTTCTTCGGCGACAGCAT
CACCGACTTCGGTGGTACTGTTGGAACCACCTAAATCACCAGTTCTGATACCTGCATCCAAAACCTTTTT
AACTGCATCTTCAATGGCCTTACCTTCTTCAGGCAAGTTCAATGACAATTTCAACATCATTGCAGCAGAC
AAGATAGTGGCGATAGGGTCAACCTTATTCTTTGGCAAATCTGGAGCAGAACCGTGGCATGGTTCGTACA
AACCAAATGCGGTGTTCTTGTCTGGCAAAGAGGCCAAGGACGCAGATGGCAACAAACCCAAGGAACCTGG
GATAACGGAGGCTTCATCGGAGATGATATCACCAAACATGTTGCTGGTGATTATAATACCATTTAGGTGG
GTTGGGTTCTTAACTAGGATCATGGCGGCAGAATCAATCAATTGATGTTGAACCTTCAATGTAGGGAATT
CGTTCTTGATGGTTTCCTCCACAGTTTTTCTCCATAATCTTGAAGAGGCCAAAACATTAGCTTTATCCAA
GGACCAAATAGGCAATGGTGGCTCATGTTGTAGGGCCATGAAAGCGGCCATTCTTGTGATTCTTTGCACT
TCTGGAACGGTGTATTGTTCACTATCCCAAGCGACACCATCACCATCGTCTTCCTTTCTCTTACCAAAGT
AAATACCTCCCACTAATTCTCTGACAACAACGAAGTCAGTACCTTTAGCAAATTGTGGCTTGATTGGAGA
TAAGTCTAAAAGAGAGTCGGATGCAAAGTTACATGGTCTTAAGTTGGCGTACAATTGAAGTTCTTTACGG
ATTTTTAGTAAACCTTGTTCAGGTCTAACACTACCGGTACCCCATTTAGGACCACCCACAGCACCTAACA
AAACGGCATCAACCTTCTTGGAGGCTTCCAGCGCCTCATCTGGAAGTGGGACACCTGTAGCATCGATAGC
AGCACCACCAATTAAATGATTTTCGAAATCGAACTTGACATTGGAACGAACATCAGAAATAGCTTTAAGA
ACCTTAATGGCTTCGGCTGTGATTTCTTGACCAACGTGGTCACCTGGCAAAACGACGATCTTCTTAGGGG
CAGACATAGGGGCAGACATTAGAATGGTATATCCTTGAAATATATATATATATTGCTGAAATGTAAAAGG
TAAGAAAAGTTAGAAAGTAAGACGATTGCTAACCACCTATTGGAAAAAACAATAGGTCCTTAAATAATAT
TGTCAACTTCAAGTATTGTGATGCAAGCATTTAGTCATGAACGCTTCTCTATTCTATATGAAAAGCCGGT
TCCGGCCTCTCACCTTTCCTTTTTCTCCCAATTTTTCAGTTGAAAAAGGTATATGCGTCAGGCGACCTCT
GAAATTAACAAAAAATTTCCAGTCATCGAATTTGATTCTGTGCGATAGCGCCCCTGTGTGTTCTCGTTAT
GTTGAGGAAAAAAATAATGGTTGCTAAGAGATTCGAACTCTTGCATCTTACGATACCTGAGTATTCCCAC
AGTTAACTGCGGTCAAGATATTTCTTGAATCAGGCGCCTTAGACCGCTCGGCCAAACAACCAATTACTTG
TTGAGAAATAGAGTATAATTATCCTATAAATATAACGTTTTTGAACACACATGAACAAGGAAGTACAGGA
CAATTGATTTTGAAGAGAATGTGGATTTTGATGTAATTGTTGGGATTCCATTTTTAATAAGGCAATAATA
TTAGGTATGTGGATATACTAGAAGTTCTCCTCGACCGTCGATATGCGGTGTGAAATACCGCACAGATGCG
TAAGGAGAAAATACCGCATCAGGAAATTGTAAACGTTAATATTTTGTTAAAATTCGCGTTAAATTTTTGT
TAAATCAGCTCATTTTTTAACCAATAGGCCGAAATCGGCAAAATCCCTTATAAATCAAAAGAATAGACCG
AGATAGGGT
[37 nt withheld, positions 2600-2636]
AAAGAACGTGGACTCCAACGTCAAAGG
[49 nt withheld, positions 2664-2712]
T
[86 nt withheld, positions 2714-2799]
TCGAGCAAAAATTCTTACTTTTTTTTTGGATGGACGCAAAGAAGTTTAATAATCATATTACATGGCATTA
CCACCATATACATATCCATATCTAATCTTACTTATATGTTGTGGAAATGTAAAGAGCCCCATTATCTTAG
CCTAAAAAAACCTTCTCTTTGGAACTTTCAGTAATACGCTTAACTGCTCATTGCTATATTGAAGTACGGA
TTAGAAGCCGCCGAGCGGGCGACAGCCCTCCGACGGAAGACTCTCCTCCGTGCGTCCTCGTCTTCACCGG
TCGCGTTCCTGAAACGCAGATGTGCCTCGCGCCGCACTGCTCCGAACAATAAAGATTCTACAATACTAGC
TTTTATGGTTATGAAGAGGAAAAATTGGCAGTAACCTGGCCCCACAAACCTTCAAATTAACGAATCAAAT
TAACAACCATAGGATGATAATGCGATTAGTTTTTTAGCCTTATTTCTGGGGTAATTAATCAGCGAAGCGA
TGATTTTTGATCTATTAACAGATATATAAATGGAAAAGCTGCATAACCACTTTAACTAATACTTTCAACA
TTTTCAGTTTGTATTACTTCTTATTCAAATGTCATAAAAGTATCAACAAAAAATTGTTAATATACCTCTA
TACTTTAACGTCAAGGAGAAAAAACGGATCCACTAGTAACAAAATGAAACTAAAAAGGGAGTATGATGAG
TTAATAAAAGCAGACGCTGTTAAGGAAATAGCAAAAGAATTAGGGTCTCGACCTCTAGAGGTTGCTCTTC
CTGAGAAATATATTGCTAGACATGAAGAAAAGTTCAATATGGCTTGCGAACACATTTTAGAGAAAGATCC
ATCACTTTTTCCCATACTTAAGAATAATGAATTTACGTTGTACTTGAAGGAGACTCAAGTCCCTAATACA
CTCGAAGATTATTTTATTAGGCTTGCAAGCACAATTTTGTCTCAACAGATCAGTGGCCAAGCAGCTGAAA
GCATCAAGGCAAGGGTTGTCAGTCTTTATGGCGGTGCATTTCCTGATTACAAAATCCTTTTCGAAGACTT
CAAAGACCCAGCAAAATGTGCAGAAATCGCAAAATGTGGATTGAGTAAAAGGAAAATGATATATCTAGAG
TCTCTTGCTGTCTATTTTACTGAAAAATATAAGGATATCGAAAAGCTCTTCGGTCAAAAAGATAATGATG
AGGAAGTGATTGAAAGTTTAGTTACGAATGTAAAAGGTATAGGCCCATGGAGTGCCAAAATGTTCTTGAT
CTCCGGATTGAAAAGAATGGATGTATTTGCTCCTGAAGATCTAGGTATTGCTAGGGGTTTTTCAAAATAC
CTTTCAGATAAGCCAGAATTGGAAAAAGAATTAATGCGTGAAAGAAAAGTAGTTAAAAAGAGTAAGATTA
AGCATAAGAAATACAACTGGAAAATATATGACGACGACATAATGGAAAAATGCTCTGAAACATTTTCTCC
GTATAGGTCTGTGTTTATGTTCATACTTTGGAGGCTCGCGAGCACAAATACAGATGCCATGATGAAGGCA
GAAGAAAATTTCGTGAAATCCGTCGACGGTGCTGGTTTAATTAACTCTAGATTAGATAAAAGTAAAGTGA
TTAACAGCGCATTAGAGCTGCTTAATGAGGTCGGAATCGAAGGTTTAACAACCCGTAAACTCGCCCAGAA
GCTTGGTGTAGAGCAGCCTACATTGTATTGGCATGTAAAAAATAAGCGGGCTTTGCTCGACGCCTTAGCC
ATTGAGATGTTAGATAGGCACCATACTCACTTTTGCCCTTTAGAAGGGGAAAGCTGGCAAGATTTTTTAC
GTAATAACGCTAAAAGTTTTAGATGTGCTTTACTAAGTCATCGCGATGGAGCAAAAGTACATTTAGGTAC
ACGGCCTACAGAAAAACAGTATGAAACTCTCGAAAATCAATTAGCCTTTTTATGCCAACAAGGTTTTTCA
CTAGAGAACGCGTTATATGCACTCAGCGCTGTGGGGCATTTTACCTTAGGTTGCGTATTGGAAGATCAAG
AGCATCAAGTCGCTAAAGAAGAAAGGGAAACACCTACTACTGATAGTATGCCGCCATTATTACGACAAGC
TATCGAATTATTTGATCACCAAGGTGCAGAGCCAGCCTTCTTATTCGGCCTTGAATTGATCATATGCGGA
TTAGAAAAACAACTTAAATGTGAAAGTGGGGACTCAGGAGGCGGTGGATCCGGTGGAGGCGGTTCTGGCG
GTGGAGGCTCTGGAGGTGGCGGATCGGGCGGAGGTGGCTCTAGATCTCGTCTGGACAAGAGCAAAGTCAT
AAACTCTGCTCTGGAATTACTCAATGAAGTCGGTATCGAAGGCCTGACGACAAGGAAACTCGCTCAAAAG
CTGGGAGTTGAGCAGCCTACCCTGTACTGGCACGTGAAGAACAAGCGGGCCCTGCTCGATGCCCTGGCAA
TCGAGATGCTGGACAGGCATCATACCCACTTCTGCCCCCTGGAAGGCGAGTCATGGCAAGACTTTCTGCG
GAACAACGCCAAGTCATTCCGCTGTGCTCTCCTCTCACATCGCGACGGGGCTAAAGTGCATCTCGGCACC
CGCCCAACAGAGAAACAGTACGAAACCCTGGAAAATCAGCTCGCGTTCCTGTGTCAGCAAGGCTTCTCCC
TGGAGAACGCACTGTACGCTCTGTCCGCCGTGGGCCACTTTACACTGGGCTGCGTATTGGAGGATCAGGA
GCATCAAGTAGCAAAAGAGGAAAGAGAGACACCTACCACCGATTCTATGCCCCCACTTCTGAGACAAGCA
ATTGAGCTGTTCGACCATCAGGGAGCCGAACCTGCCTTCCTTTTCGGCCTGGAACTAATCATATGTGGCC
TGGAGAAACAGCTAAAGTGCGAAAGCGGCGACTAATAATCTGCTTTTGTGCGCGTATGTTTATGTATGTA
CCTCTCTCTCTATTTCTATTTTTAAACCACCCTCTCAATAAAATAAAAATAATAAAGTATTTTTAAGGAA
AAGACGTGTTTAAGCACTGACTTTATCTACTTTTTGTACGTTTTCATTGATATAATGTGTTTTGTCTCTC
CCTTTTCTACGAAAATTTCAAAAATTGAGCTCCAGCTTTTGTTCCCTTTAGTGAGGGTTAATTGCGCGCT
TGGCGTAATCATGGTCATAGCTGTTTCCTGTGTGAAATTGTTATCCGCTCACAATTCCACACAACATAGG
AGCCGGAAGCATAAAGTGTAAAGCCTGGGGTGCCTAATGAGTGAGGTAACTCACATTAATTGCGTTGCGC
TCACTGCCCGCTTTCCAGTCGGGAAACCTGTCGTGCCAGCTGCATTAATGAATCGGCCAACGCGCGGGGA
GAGGCGGTTTGCGTATTGGGCGCTCTTCCGCTTCCTCGCTCACTGACTCGCTGCGCTCGGTCGTTCGGCT
GCGGCGAGCGGTATCAGCTCACTCAAAGGCGGTAATACGGTTATCCACAGAATCAGGGGATAACGCAGGA
AAGAACATGTGAGCAAAAGGCCAGCAAAAGGCCAGGAACCGTAAAAAGGCCGCGTTGCTGGCGTTTTTCC
ATAGGCTCCGCCCCCCTGACGAGCATCACAAAAATCGACGCTCAAGTCAGAGGTGGCGAAACCCGACAGG
ACTATAAAGATACCAGGCGTTTCCCCCTGGAAGCTCCCTCGTGCGCTCTCCTGTTCCGACCCTGCCGCTT
ACCGGATACCTGTCCGCCTTTCTCCCTTCGGGAAGCGTGGCGCTTTCTCATAGCTCACGCTGTAGGTATC
TCAGTTCGGTGTAGGTCGTTCGCTCCAAGCTGGGCTGTGTGCACGAACCCCCCGTTCAGCCCGACCGCTG
CGCCTTATCCGGTAACTATCGTCTTGAGTCCAACCCGGTAAGACACGACTTATCGCCACTGGCAGCAGCC
ACTGGTAACAGGATTAGCAGAGCGAGGTATGTAGGCGGTGCTACAGAGTTCTTGAAGTGGTGGCCTAACT
ACGGCTACACTAGAAGGACAGTATTTGGTATCTGCGCTCTGCTGAAGCCAGTTACCTTCGGAAAAAGAGT
TGGTAGCTCTTGATCCGGCAAACAAACCACCGCTGGTAGCGGTGGTTTTTTTGTTTGCAAGCAGCAGATT
ACGCGCAGAAAAAAAGGATCTCAAGAAGATCCTTTGATCTTTTCTACGGGGTCTGACGCTCAGTGGAACG
AAAACTCACGTTAAGGGATTTTGGTCATGAGATTATCAAAAAGGATCTTCACCTAGATCCTTTTAAATTA
AAAATGAAGTTTTAAATCAATCTAAAGTATATATGAGTAAACTTGGTCTGACAGTTACCAATGCTTAATC
AGTGAGGCACCTATCTCAGCGATCTGTCTATTTCGTTCATCCATAGTTGCCTGACTCCCCGTCGTGTAGA
TAACTACGATACGGGAGGGCTTACCATCTGGCCCCAGTGCTGCAATGATACCGCGAGACCCACGCTCACC
GGCTCCAGATTTATCAGCAATAAACCAGCCAGCCGGAAGGGCCGAGCGCAGAAGTGGTCCTGCAACTTTA
TCCGCCTCCATCCAGTCTATTAATTGTTGCCGGGAAGCTAGAGTAAGTAGTTCGCCAGTTAATAGTTTGC
GCAACGTTGTTGCCATTGCTACAGGCATCGTGGTGTCACGCTCGTCGTTTGGTATGGCTTCATTCAGCTC
CGGTTCCCAACGATCAAGGCGAGTTACATGATCCCCCATGTTGTGCAAAAAAGCGGTTAGCTCCTTCGGT
CCTCCGATCGTTGTCAGAAGTAAGTTGGCCGCAGTGTTATCACTCATGGTTATGGCAGCACTGCATAATT
CTCTTACTGTCATGCCATCCGTAAGATGCTTTTCTGTGACTGGTGAGTACTCAACCAAGTCATTCTGAGA
ATAGTGTATGCGGCGACCGAGTTGCTCTTGCCCGGCGTCAATACGGGATAATACCGCGCCACATAGCAGA
ACTTTAAAAGTGCTCATCATTGGAAAACGTTCTTCGGGGCGAAAACTCTCAAGGATCTTACCGCTGTTGA
GATCCAGTTCGATGTAACCCACTCGTGCACCCAACTGATCTTCAGCATCTTTTACTTTCACCAGCGTTTC
TGGGTGAGCAAAAACAGGAAGGCAAAATGCCGCAAAAAAGGGAATAAGGGCGACACGGAAATGTTGAATA
CTCATACTCTTCCTTTTTCAATATTATTGAAGCATTTATCAGGGTTATTGTCTCATGAGCGGATACATAT
TTGAATGTATTTAGAAAAATAAACAAATAGGGGTTCCGCGCACATTTCCCCGAAAAGTGCCACCTGGGTC
CTTTTCATCACGTGCTATAAAAATAATTATAATTTAAATTTTTTAATATAAATATATAAATTAAAAATAG
AAAGTAAAAAAAGAAATTAAAGAAAAAATAGTTTTTGTTTTCCGAAGATGTAAAAGACTCTAGGGGGATC
GCCAACAAATACTACCTTTTATCTTGCTCTTCCTGCTCTCAGGTATTAATGCCGAATTGTTTCATCTTGT
CTGTGTAGAAGACCACACACGAAAATCCTGTGATTTTACATTTTACTTATCGTTAATCGAATGTATATCT
ATTTAATCTGCTTTTCTTGTCTAATAAATATATATGTAAAGTACGCTTTTTGTTGAAATTTTTTAAACCT
TTGTTTATTTTTTTTTCTTCATTCCGTAACTCTTCTACCTTCTTTATTTACTTTCTAAAATCCAAATACA
AAACATAAAAATAAATAAACACAGAGTAAATTCCCAAATTATTCCATCATTAAAAGATACGAGGCGCGTG
TAAGTTACAGGCAAGCGATCCGTCCTAAGAAACCATTATTATCATGACATTAACCTATAAAAATAGGCGT
ATCACGAGGCCCTTTCGTC
