>Addgene plasmid #44752 | PRS415-Gal1pr-Mag1-sctetR | addgene partial sequence | sequence record 66975 | GAL1 5'-AATATACCTCTATACTTTAACGTC-3'
AATGAAACTAAAAAGGGAGTATGATGAGTTAATAAAAGCAGACGCTGTTAAGGAAATAGCAAAAGAATTA
GGGTCTCGACCTCTAGAGGTTGCTCTTCCTGAGAAATATATTGCTAGACATGAAGAAAAGTTCAATATGG
CTTGCGAACACATTTTAGAGAAAGATCCATCACTTTTTCCCATACTTAAGAATAATGAATTTACGTTGTA
CTTGAAGGAGACTCAAGTCCCTAATACACTCGAAGATTATTTTATTAGGCTTGCAAGCACAATTTTGTCT
CAACAGATCAGTGGCCAAGCAGCTGAAAGCATCAAGGCAAGGGTTGTCAGTCTTTATGGCGGTGCATTTC
CTGATTACAAAATCCTTTTCGAAGACTTCAAAGACCCAGCAAAATGTGCAGAAATCGCAAAATGTGGATT
GAGTAAAAGGAAAATGATATATCTAGAGTCTCTTGCTGTCTATTTTACTGAAAAATATAAGGATATCGAA
AAGCTCTTCGGTCAAAAAGATAATGATGAGGAAGTGATTGAAAGTTTAGTTACGAATGTAAAAGGTATAG
GCCCATGGAGTGCCAAAATGTTCTTGATCTCCGGATTGAAAAGAATGGATGTATTTGCTCCTGAAGATCT
AGGTATTGCTAGGGGTTTTTCAAAATACCTTTCAGATAAGCCAGAATTGGAAAAAGAATTAATGCGTGAA
AGAAAAGTAGTTAAAAAGAGTAAGATTAAGCATAAGAAATACAACTGGAAAATATATGACGACGACATAA
TGGAAAAATGCTCTGAAACATTTTCTCCGTATAGGTCTGTGTTTATGTTCATACTTTGGAGGCTCGCGAG
CACAAATACAGATGCCATGATGAAGGCAGAAGAAAATTTCGTGAA
