>Addgene plasmid #44752 | PRS415-Gal1pr-Mag1-sctetR | addgene partial sequence | sequence record 67059 | pRS-marker 5'-cggcatcagagcagattgta-3'
TACGTCGTTAGGCCGTTTCTGACAGAGTAAAATTCTTGAGGGAACTTTCACCATTATGGGAAATGGTTCA
AGAAGGTATTGACTTAAACTCCATCAAATGGTCAGGTCATTGAGTGTTTTTTATTTGTTGTATTTTTTTT
TTTTTAGAGAAAATCCTCCAATATATAAATTAGGAATCATAGTTTCATGATTTTCTGTTACACCTAACTT
TTTGTGTGGTGCCCTCCTCCTTGTCAATATTAATGTTAAAGTGCAATTCTTTTTCCTTATCACGTTGAGC
CATTAGTATCAATTTGCTTACCTGTATTCCTTTACATCCTCCTTTTTCTCCTTCTTGATAAATGTATGTA
GATTGCGTATATAGTTTCGTCTACCCTATGAACATATTCCATTTTGTAATTTCGTGTCGTTTCTATTATG
AATTTCATTTATAAAGTTTATGTACAAATATCATAAAAAAAGAGAATCTTTTTAAGCAAGGATTTTCTTA
ACTTCTTCGGCGACAGCATCACCGACTTCGGTGGTACTGTTGGAACCACCTAAATCACCAGTTCTGATAC
CTGCATCCAAAACCTTTTTAACTGCATCTTCAATGGCCTTACCTTCTTCAGGCAAGTTCAATGACAATTT
CAACATCATTGCAGCAGACAAGATAGTGGCGATAGGGTTGACCTTATTCTTTGGCAAATCTGGAGCAGAA
CCGTGGCATGGTTCGTACAAACCAAATGCGGTGTTCTTGTCTGGCAAAGAGGCCAAGGACGCAGATGGCA
ACAAACCCAAGGAACCTGGGA
